Addgene plasmid #121366: pUC57-Kan_ina168_g4175
Purpose: Level 0 Golden-Gate compatible vector
Depositing lab: Sophien Kamoun. Depositing organization: Sainsbury Laboratory, Norwich. Publication: A Clone Resource of Magnaporthe oryzae Effectors That Share Sequence and Structural Similarities Across Host-Specific Lineages. Petit-Houdenot Y, Langner T, Harant A, Win J, Kamoun S. Mol Plant Microbe Interact. 2020 Aug;33(8):1032-1035. doi: 10.1094/MPMI-03-20-0052-A. Epub 2020 Jun 22. PubMed 32460610.
Backbone
  Vector backbone: pUC57-Kan
  Backbone size w/o insert (bp): 2626
  Vector type: Golden Gate
  Selectable markers: lacZ
Growth in bacteria
  Bacterial resistance: Kanamycin, 50 μg/mL
  Growth temperature: 37°C
  Growth strain: DH5alpha
  Copy number: High Copy
Gene/Insert
  Gene/Insert name: ina168_g4175
  Mutation: Magnaporthe oryzae
  Cloning method: Restriction Enzyme; 5′ cloning site EcoRV (unknown if destroyed); 3′ cloning site EcoRV (unknown if destroyed)
  Sequencing primers: 5′ M13Fw; 3′ M13Rv
Terms and licenses: Academic/Nonprofit Terms; Industry Terms: Not Available to Industry
How to cite: pUC57-Kan_ina168_g4175 was a gift from Sophien Kamoun (Addgene plasmid # 121366 ; http://n2t.net/addgene:121366 ; RRID:Addgene_121366)
