[The description below was written by a language model from this plasmid's Addgene catalogue record and pLannotate feature annotations shown in this document.]
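Description:
pUC57-Kan_ina168_g4175 is a small, high-copy E. coli cloning plasmid that serves as a Level 0 module for Golden Gate assembly. It is built on the pUC57-Kan backbone, and the full depositor sequence is about 2.9 kb against a stated empty backbone of roughly 2.6 kb, which implies an insert of around 300 bp. Propagation relies on the pUC-type ColE1/pMB1 origin, and selection is by kanamycin through the aph(3')-Ia aminoglycoside phosphotransferase gene, annotated here as driven by the bla (AmpR) promoter. Short remnants of bom, rop and lacI are also detected; these are fragments carried over from the pBR322/pUC lineage rather than functional elements.

The payload, ina168_g4175, is a sequence from the rice blast fungus Magnaporthe oryzae (the species is entered in the record's mutation field). The associated publication describes a clone collection of M. oryzae effectors that share sequence and structural similarity across host-specific lineages, so this is presumably one such effector candidate, although the record gives no functional detail about it. The insert was placed at the EcoRV site within the lacZα region. The feature table does not annotate it, but the unannotated gap between the lacZα fragment and the lac operator/promoter/CAP site is consistent with its position, and interruption of lacZα fits the listed lacZ screening marker. M13 forward and reverse primer sites flank the insert for sequence verification. The plasmid carries no promoter intended for expression in fungi or plants. As a Level 0 part, it is meant to donate the coding module by Type IIS restriction-ligation into higher-level expression vectors; the specific enzyme and overhangs are not stated in the record.
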