Features (pLannotate 1.2.2; 10 found; start..end, strand, type, name):
    137..236     +  misc_feature   bom (fragment): basis of mobility region from pBR322
    242..399     -  CDS            lacZα (fragment): LacZα fragment of β-galactosidase; lacZ fragment
    777..793     -  protein_bind   lac operator: The lac repressor binds to the lac operator to inhibit transcription in E. coli. This inhibition can be relieved by adding lactose or isopropyl-β-D-thiogalactopyranoside (IPTG). lac repressor encoded by lacI
    801..831     -  promoter       lac promoter: promoter for the E. coli lac operon
    846..867     -  protein_bind   CAP binding site: CAP binding activates transcription in the presence of cAMP. E. coli catabolite activator protein
    880..972     -  CDS            lacI (fragment): lac repressor; lacI; The lac repressor binds to the lac operator to inhibit transcription in E. coli. This inhibition can be relieved by adding lactose or isopropyl-β-D-thiogalactopyranoside (IPTG).
   1155..1743    -  rep_origin     ori: high-copy-number ColE1/pMB1/pBR322/pUC origin of replication
   1914..2729    -  CDS            KanR: aminoglycoside phosphotransferase; aph(3')-Ia; confers resistance to kanamycin in bacteria or G418 (Geneticin®) in eukaryotes
   2730..2834    -  promoter       AmpR promoter: bla
   2929..35      +  CDS            rop (fragment) (across the origin): Rop protein, which maintains plasmids at low copy number; rop
>Addgene plasmid #121366 | pUC57-Kan_ina168_g4175 | depositor full sequence | sequence record 231468 | pUC57-Kan_ina168_g4175 sequence 2929 bps
TCGCGCGTTTCGGTGATGACGGTGAAAACCTCTGACACATGCAGCTCCCGGAGACGGTCACAGCTTGTCT
GTAAGCGGATGCCGGGAGCAGACAAGCCCGTCAGGGCGCGTCAGCGGGTGTTGGCGGGTGTCGGGGCTGG
CTTAACTATGCGGCATCAGAGCAGATTGTACTGAGAGTGCACCATATGCGGTGTGAAATACCGCACAGAT
GCGTAAGGAGAAAATACCGCATCAGGCGCCATTCGCCATTCAGGCTGCGCAACTGTTGGGAAGGGCGATC
GGTGCGGGCCTCTTCGCTATTACGCCAGCTGGCGAAAGGGGGATGTGCTGCAAGGCGATTAAGTTGGGTA
ACGCCAGGGTTTTCCCAGTCACGACGTTGTAAAACGACGGCCAGTGAATTGACGCGTATTGGGATGGAAC
TTGGTCTCTAATGTCTTCTGTTGAAACTGTTGCTGCTTCTTCTGTTAAAACTGTTCCATATGTTTGGTGT
AGATTGGATATTTATTTGGATAAAGATAGAAGATCTCAAAGATTGGCTAGAAATGTTTTGTTTCAATCTG
GTGAAGAAGGTTATGCTAGAGGTATTATTTTGGAAAAACCATATAAATTGTATGCTGATAGAGATTGTAA
AACTGTTAGATTGGATTATGAAGGTCCATCTAATGTTAGATTTATTCCAAGACCAGAAAGATCTTTTTGA
GCTTAGAGACCAAGTTCCATCCCAATGGCGCGCCGAGCTTGGCTCGAGCATGGTCATAGCTGTTTCCTGT
GTGAAATTGTTATCCGCTCACAATTCCACACAACATACGAGCCGGAAGCATAAAGTGTAAAGCCTGGGGT
GCCTAATGAGTGAGCTAACTCACATTAATTGCGTTGCGCTCACTGCCCGCTTTCCAGTCGGGAAACCTGT
CGTGCCAGCTGCATTAATGAATCGGCCAACGCGCGGGGAGAGGCGGTTTGCGTATTGGGCGCTCTTCCGC
TTCCTCGCTCACTGACTCGCTGCGCTCGGTCGTTCGGCTGCGGCGAGCGGTATCAGCTCACTCAAAGGCG
GTAATACGGTTATCCACAGAATCAGGGGATAACGCAGGAAAGAACATGTGAGCAAAAGGCCAGCAAAAGG
CCAGGAACCGTAAAAAGGCCGCGTTGCTGGCGTTTTTCCATAGGCTCCGCCCCCCTGACGAGCATCACAA
AAATCGACGCTCAAGTCAGAGGTGGCGAAACCCGACAGGACTATAAAGATACCAGGCGTTTCCCCCTGGA
AGCTCCCTCGTGCGCTCTCCTGTTCCGACCCTGCCGCTTACCGGATACCTGTCCGCCTTTCTCCCTTCGG
GAAGCGTGGCGCTTTCTCATAGCTCACGCTGTAGGTATCTCAGTTCGGTGTAGGTCGTTCGCTCCAAGCT
GGGCTGTGTGCACGAACCCCCCGTTCAGCCCGACCGCTGCGCCTTATCCGGTAACTATCGTCTTGAGTCC
AACCCGGTAAGACACGACTTATCGCCACTGGCAGCAGCCACTGGTAACAGGATTAGCAGAGCGAGGTATG
TAGGCGGTGCTACAGAGTTCTTGAAGTGGTGGCCTAACTACGGCTACACTAGAAGAACAGTATTTGGTAT
CTGCGCTCTGCTGAAGCCAGTTACCTTCGGAAAAAGAGTTGGTAGCTCTTGATCCGGCAAACAAACCACC
GCTGGTAGCGGTGGTTTTTTTGTTTGCAAGCAGCAGATTACGCGCAGAAAAAAAGGATCTCAAGAAGATC
CTTTGATCTTTTCTACGGGGTCTGACGCTCAGTGGAACGAAAACTCACGTTAAGGGATTTTGGTCATGAG
ATTATCAAAAAGGATCTTCACCTAGATCCTTTTAAATTAAAAATGAAGTTTTAAATCAATCTAAAGTATA
TATGAGTAAACTTGGTCTGACAGTTAGAAAAACTCATCGAGCATCAAATGAAACTGCAATTTATTCATAT
CAGGATTATCAATACCATATTTTTGAAAAAGCCGTTTCTGTAATGAAGGAGAAAACTCACCGAGGCAGTT
CCATAGGATGGCAAGATCCTGGTATCGGTCTGCGATTCCGACTCGTCCAACATCAATACAACCTATTAAT
TTCCCCTCGTCAAAAATAAGGTTATCAAGTGAGAAATCACCATGAGTGACGACTGAATCCGGTGAGAATG
GCAAAAGTTTATGCATTTCTTTCCAGACTTGTTCAACAGGCCAGCCATTACGCTCGTCATCAAAATCACT
CGCATCAACCAAACCGTTATTCATTCGTGATTGCGCCTGAGCGAGACGAAATACGCGATCGCTGTTAAAA
GGACAATTACAAACAGGAATCGAATGCAACCGGCGCAGGAACACTGCCAGCGCATCAACAATATTTTCAC
CTGAATCAGGATATTCTTCTAATACCTGGAATGCTGTTTTCCCAGGGATCGCAGTGGTGAGTAACCATGC
ATCATCAGGAGTACGGATAAAATGCTTGATGGTCGGAAGAGGCATAAATTCCGTCAGCCAGTTTAGTCTG
ACCATCTCATCTGTAACATCATTGGCAACGCTACCTTTGCCATGTTTCAGAAACAACTCTGGCGCATCGG
GCTTCCCATACAATCGATAGATTGTCGCACCTGATTGCCCGACATTATCGCGAGCCCATTTATACCCATA
TAAATCAGCATCCATGTTGGAATTTAATCGCGGCCTAGAGCAAGACGTTTCCCGTTGAATATGGCTCATA
CTCTTCCTTTTTCAATATTATTGAAGCATTTATCAGGGTTATTGTCTCATGAGCGGATACATATTTGAAT
GTATTTAGAAAAATAAACAAATAGGGGTTCCGCGCACATTTCCCCGAAAAGTGCCACCTGACGTCTAAGA
AACCATTATTATCATGACATTAACCTATAAAAATAGGCGTATCACGAGGCCCTTTCGTC
