>Addgene plasmid #121366 | pUC57-Kan_ina168_g4175 | depositor partial sequence | sequence record 230984 | ina168_g4175
TTGGTCTCTAATGTCTTCTGTTGAAACTGTTGCTGCTTCTTCTGTTAAAACTGTTCCATATGTTTGGTGT
AGATTGGATATTTATTTGGATAAAGATAGAAGATCTCAAAGATTGGCTAGAAATGTTTTGTTTCAATCTG
GTGAAGAAGGTTATGCTAGAGGTATTATTTTGGAAAAACCATATAAATTGTATGCTGATAGAGATTGTAA
AACTGTTAGATTGGATTATGAAGGTCCATCTAATGTTAGATTTATTCCAAGACCAGAAAGATCTTTTTGA
GCTTAGAGACCAA
