>Addgene plasmid #121366 | pUC57-Kan_ina168_g4175 | depositor partial sequence | sequence record 230985 | empty_vector
TCGCGCGTTTCGGTGATGACGGTGAAAACCTCTGACACATGCAGCTCCCGGAGACGGTCACAGCTTGTCT
GTAAGCGGATGCCGGGAGCAGACAAGCCCGTCAGGGCGCGTCAGCGGGTGTTGGCGGGTGTCGGGGCTGG
CTTAACTATGCGGCATCAGAGCAGATTGTACTGAGAGTGCACCATATGCGGTGTGAAATACCGCACAGAT
GCGTAAGGAGAAAATACCGCATCAGGCGCCATTCGCCATTCAGGCTGCGCAACTGTTGGGAAGGGCGATC
GGTGCGGGCCTCTTCGCTATTACGCCAGCTGGCGAAAGGGGGATGTGCTGCAAGGCGATTAAGTTGGGTA
ACGCCAGGGTTTTCCCAGTCACGACGTTGTAAAACGACGGCCAGTGAATTGACGCGTATTGGGATATCCC
AATGGCGCGCCGAGCTTGGCTCGAGCATGGTCATAGCTGTTTCCTGTGTGAAATTGTTATCCGCTCACAA
TTCCACACAACATACGAGCCGGAAGCATAAAGTGTAAAGCCTGGGGTGCCTAATGAGTGAGCTAACTCAC
ATTAATTGCGTTGCGCTCACTGCCCGCTTTCCAGTCGGGAAACCTGTCGTGCCAGCTGCATTAATGAATC
GGCCAACGCGCGGGGAGAGGCGGTTTGCGTATTGGGCGCTCTTCCGCTTCCTCGCTCACTGACTCGCTGC
GCTCGGTCGTTCGGCTGCGGCGAGCGGTATCAGCTCACTCAAAGGCGGTAATACGGTTATCCACAGAATC
AGGGGATAACGCAGGAAAGAACATGTGAGCAAAAGGCCAGCAAAAGGCCAGGAACCGTAAAAAGGCCGCG
TTGCTGGCGTTTTTCCATAGGCTCCGCCCCCCTGACGAGCATCACAAAAATCGACGCTCAAGTCAGAGGT
GGCGAAACCCGACAGGACTATAAAGATACCAGGCGTTTCCCCCTGGAAGCTCCCTCGTGCGCTCTCCTGT
TCCGACCCTGCCGCTTACCGGATACCTGTCCGCCTTTCTCCCTTCGGGAAGCGTGGCGCTTTCTCATAGC
TCACGCTGTAGGTATCTCAGTTCGGTGTAGGTCGTTCGCTCCAAGCTGGGCTGTGTGCACGAACCCCCCG
TTCAGCCCGACCGCTGCGCCTTATCCGGTAACTATCGTCTTGAGTCCAACCCGGTAAGACACGACTTATC
GCCACTGGCAGCAGCCACTGGTAACAGGATTAGCAGAGCGAGGTATGTAGGCGGTGCTACAGAGTTCTTG
AAGTGGTGGCCTAACTACGGCTACACTAGAAGAACAGTATTTGGTATCTGCGCTCTGCTGAAGCCAGTTA
CCTTCGGAAAAAGAGTTGGTAGCTCTTGATCCGGCAAACAAACCACCGCTGGTAGCGGTGGTTTTTTTGT
TTGCAAGCAGCAGATTACGCGCAGAAAAAAAGGATCTCAAGAAGATCCTTTGATCTTTTCTACGGGGTCT
GACGCTCAGTGGAACGAAAACTCACGTTAAGGGATTTTGGTCATGAGATTATCAAAAAGGATCTTCACCT
AGATCCTTTTAAATTAAAAATGAAGTTTTAAATCAATCTAAAGTATATATGAGTAAACTTGGTCTGACAG
TTAGAAAAACTCATCGAGCATCAAATGAAACTGCAATTTATTCATATCAGGATTATCAATACCATATTTT
TGAAAAAGCCGTTTCTGTAATGAAGGAGAAAACTCACCGAGGCAGTTCCATAGGATGGCAAGATCCTGGT
ATCGGTCTGCGATTCCGACTCGTCCAACATCAATACAACCTATTAATTTCCCCTCGTCAAAAATAAGGTT
ATCAAGTGAGAAATCACCATGAGTGACGACTGAATCCGGTGAGAATGGCAAAAGTTTATGCATTTCTTTC
CAGACTTGTTCAACAGGCCAGCCATTACGCTCGTCATCAAAATCACTCGCATCAACCAAACCGTTATTCA
TTCGTGATTGCGCCTGAGCGAGACGAAATACGCGATCGCTGTTAAAAGGACAATTACAAACAGGAATCGA
ATGCAACCGGCGCAGGAACACTGCCAGCGCATCAACAATATTTTCACCTGAATCAGGATATTCTTCTAAT
ACCTGGAATGCTGTTTTCCCAGGGATCGCAGTGGTGAGTAACCATGCATCATCAGGAGTACGGATAAAAT
GCTTGATGGTCGGAAGAGGCATAAATTCCGTCAGCCAGTTTAGTCTGACCATCTCATCTGTAACATCATT
GGCAACGCTACCTTTGCCATGTTTCAGAAACAACTCTGGCGCATCGGGCTTCCCATACAATCGATAGATT
GTCGCACCTGATTGCCCGACATTATCGCGAGCCCATTTATACCCATATAAATCAGCATCCATGTTGGAAT
TTAATCGCGGCCTAGAGCAAGACGTTTCCCGTTGAATATGGCTCATACTCTTCCTTTTTCAATATTATTG
AAGCATTTATCAGGGTTATTGTCTCATGAGCGGATACATATTTGAATGTATTTAGAAAAATAAACAAATA
GGGGTTCCGCGCACATTTCCCCGAAAAGTGCCACCTGACGTCTAAGAAACCATTATTATCATGACATTAA
CCTATAAAAATAGGCGTATCACGAGGCCCTTTCGTC
