>Addgene plasmid #121366 | pUC57-Kan_ina168_g4175 | addgene partial sequence | sequence record 238261 | M13-F20 5'-TGTAAAACGACGGCCAGT-3'
CTTGGTCTCTAATGTCTTCTGTTGAAACTGTTGCTGCTTCTTCTGTTAAAACTGTTCCATATGTTTGGTG
TAGATTGGATATTTATTTGGATAAAGATAGAAGATCTCAAAGATTGGCTAGAAATGTTTTGTTTCAATCT
GGTGAAGAAGGTTATGCTAGAGGTATTATTTTGGAAAAACCATATAAATTGTATGCTGATAGAGATTGTA
AAACTGTTAGATTGGATTATGAAGGTCCATCTAATGTTAGATTTATTCCAAGACCAGAAAGATCTTTTTG
AGCTTAGAGACCAAGTTCCATCCCAATGGCGCGCCGAGCTTGGCTCGAGCATGGTCATAGCTGTTTCCTG
TGTGAAATTGTTATCCGCTCACAATTCCACACAACATACGAGCCGGAAGCATAAAGTGTAAAGCCTGGGG
TGCCTAATGAGTGAGCTAACTCACATTAATTGCGTTGCGCTCACTGCCCGCTTTCCAGTCGGGAAACCTG
TCGTGCCAGCTGCATTAATGAATCGGCCAACGCGCGGGGAGAGGCGGTTTGCGTATTGGGCGCTCTTCCG
CTTCCTCGCTCACTGACTCGCTGCGCTCGGTCGTTCGGCTGCGGCGAGCGGTATCAGCTCACTCAAAGGC
GGTAATACGGTTATCCACAGAATCAGGGGATAACGCAGGAAAGAACATGTGAGCAAAAGGCCAGCAAAAG
GCCAGGAACCGTAAAAAGGCCGCGTTGCTGGCGTTTTTCCATAGGCTCCGCCCCCCTGACGAGCATCACA
AAAATCGACGCTCAAGTCAGAGGTGGCGAAACCCGACAGGACTATAAAGATACCAGGCGTTTCCCCCTGG
AAGCTCCCTCGTGCGCTCTCCTGTTCCGACCCTGCCGCTTACCGGATACCTGTCCGCCTTTCTCCCTTCG
GGAAGCGTGGCGCTTTCTCATAGCTCACGCTGTAG
